Addgene plasmid #217589: DVC_p15A_EF
Purpose: (Empty Backbone) Destination vector with chloramphenicol resistance and p15A origin of replication. Carries E-F CIDAR MoClo overhangs for level 1 construct cloning.
Depositing lab: Wei Huang. Depositing organization: University of Oxford. Publication: Construction and Characterization of MoClo-Compatible Vectors for Modular Protein Expression in E. coli. Nielsen JR, Lewis MJ, Huang WE. ACS Synth Biol. 2025 Jan 12. doi: 10.1021/acssynbio.4c00564. PubMed 39801078.
Backbone
  Vector backbone: DVC
  Vector type: Synthetic Biology
Growth in bacteria
  Bacterial resistance: Chloramphenicol, 25 μg/mL
  Growth temperature: 37°C
  Growth strain: DH5alpha
  Copy number: Low Copy
Gene/Insert
  Gene/Insert name: None
  Mutation: None
Terms and licenses: Academic/Nonprofit Terms; Industry Terms: Not Available to Industry
How to cite: DVC_p15A_EF was a gift from Wei Huang (Addgene plasmid # 217589 ; http://n2t.net/addgene:217589 ; RRID:Addgene_217589)
