[The description below was written by a language model from this plasmid's Addgene catalogue record and pLannotate feature annotations shown in this document.]
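Description:
DVC_p15A_EF is a small (about 2.5 kb) empty destination vector for synthetic biology work in E. coli, built on the DVC backbone of the CIDAR MoClo system and intended to receive level 1 assemblies. It carries no insert. Instead it provides a cloning site flanked by the E and F MoClo overhangs, so that parts or transcription units assembled by Golden Gate cloning are placed into the E–F position of the hierarchical scheme. The overhangs themselves and the type IIS sites that generate them are not annotated in the feature table.

Propagation relies on a p15A origin of replication, recorded as low copy, which is compatible with ColE1-type plasmids and so allows co-maintenance with a second vector. Selection is by chloramphenicol, through a chloramphenicol acetyltransferase gene driven by its native cat promoter. The region to be replaced during assembly is a lacZα dropout cassette, comprising a CAP binding site, lac promoter, lac operator, a pUC18/19-type multiple cloning site and a lacZα fragment. In such vectors, loss of this cassette typically lets correct assemblies be distinguished by blue/white screening.

The cassette sits beside a BioBrick prefix and is insulated by transcription terminators: a putative bacterial terminator on one side and rrnB T1 plus T7Te on the other. A lambda t0 terminator lies beyond the origin. Short annotated fragments of lacI, bom and an RSF origin are probably sequence remnants or homology matches rather than functional elements. The vector belongs to a set of MoClo-compatible backbones made for modular protein expression in E. coli.
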