Features (pLannotate 1.2.2; 16 found; start..end, strand, type, name):
      1..660     -  CDS            CmR: chloramphenicol acetyltransferase; cat; confers resistance to chloramphenicol
    661..763     -  promoter       cat promoter: promoter of the E. coli cat gene encoding chloramphenicol acetyltransferase
    836..879     -  terminator     bacterial terminator: putative bacterial transcription terminator
    882..903     +  misc_feature   BioBrick prefix: BioBrick prefix for parts that do not start with "ATG"
    932..990     +  misc_feature   bom (fragment): basis of mobility region from pBR322
    996..1153    -  CDS            lacZα (fragment): LacZα fragment of β-galactosidase; lacZ fragment
   1150..1206    +  misc_feature   MCS: pUC18/19 multiple cloning site
   1243..1259    -  protein_bind   lac operator: The lac repressor binds to the lac operator to inhibit transcription in E. coli. This inhibition can be relieved by adding lactose or isopropyl-β-D-thiogalactopyranoside (IPTG). lac repressor encoded by lacI
   1267..1297    -  promoter       lac promoter: promoter for the E. coli lac operon
   1312..1333    -  protein_bind   CAP binding site: CAP binding activates transcription in the presence of cAMP. E. coli catabolite activator protein
   1346..1414    -  CDS            lacI (fragment): lac repressor; lacI; The lac repressor binds to the lac operator to inhibit transcription in E. coli. This inhibition can be relieved by adding lactose or isopropyl-β-D-thiogalactopyranoside (IPTG).
   1466..1537    +  terminator     rrnB T1 terminator: transcription terminator T1 from the E. coli rrnB gene
   1553..1580    +  terminator     T7Te terminator: phage T7 early transcription terminator
   1614..1669    -  rep_origin     RSF ori (fragment): Plasmids containing the RSF 1030 origin of replication can be propagated in E. coli cells that contain additional plasmids with compatible origins.
   1757..2302    -  rep_origin     p15A ori: Plasmids containing the medium-copy-number p15A origin of replication can be propagated in E. coli cells that contain a second plasmid with the ColE1 origin.
   2416..2510    -  terminator     lambda t0 terminator: transcription terminator from phage lambda
>Addgene plasmid #217589 | DVC_p15A_EF | addgene full sequence | sequence record 444821 | Addgene NGS Result
TTACGCCCCGCCCTGCCACTCATCGCAGTACTGTTGTAATTCATTAAGCATTCTGCCGACATGGAAGCCA
TCACAAACGGCATGATGAACCTGAATCGCCAGCGGCATCAGCACCTTGTCGCCTTGCGTATAATATTTGC
CCATGGTGAAAACGGGGGCGAAGAAGTTGTCCATATTGGCCACGTTTAAATCAAAACTGGTGAAACTCAC
CCAGGGATTGGCTGATACGAAAAACATATTCTCAATAAACCCTTTAGGGAAATAGGCCAGGTTTTCACCG
TAACACGCCACATCTTGCGAATATATGTGTAGAAACTGCCGGAAATCGTCGTGGTATTCACTCCAGAGCG
ATGAAAACGTTTCAGTTTGCTCATGGAAAACGGTGTAACAAGGGTGAACACTATCCCATATCACCAGCTC
ACCGTCTTTCATTGCCATACGTAATTCCGGATGAGCATTCATCAGGCGGGCAAGAATGTGAATAAAGGCC
GGATAAAACTTGTGCTTATTTTTCTTTACGGTCTTTAAAAAGGCCGTAATATCCAGCTGAACGGTCTGGT
TATAGGTACATTGAGCAACTGACTGAAATGCCTCAAAATGTTCTTTACGATGCCATTGGGATATATCAAC
GGTGGTATATCCAGTGATTTTTTTCTCCATTTTAGCTTCCTTAGCTCCTGAAAATCTCGACAACTCAAAA
AATACGCCCGGTAGTGATCTTATTTCATTATGGTGAAAGTTGGAACCTCTTACGTGCCGATCATGCCACC
TGACGTCTAAGAAACCATTATTATCATGACATTAACCTATAAAAATAGGCGTATCACGAGGCAGAATTTC
AGATAAAAAAAATCCTTAGCTTTCGCTAAGGATGATTTCTGGAATTCGCGGCCGCTTCTAGAGACTAGTG
TGGAAGACATGCTTAGAGACCTGCACCATATGCGGTGTGAAATACCGCACAGATGCGTAAGGAGAAAATA
CCGCATCAGGCGCCATTCGCCATTCAGGCTGCGCAACTGTTGGGAAGGGCGATCGGTGCGGGCCTCTTCG
CTATTACGCCAGCTGGTGAAAGGGGGATGTGCTGCAAGGCGATTAAGTTGGGTAACGCCAGGGTTTTCCC
AGTCACGACGTTGTAAAATGACGGCCAGTGAATTCGAGCTCGGTACCCGGGGATCCTCTAGAGTCGACCT
GCAGGCATGCAAGCTTGGCGTAATCATGGTCATAGCTGTTTCCTGTGTGAAATTGTTATCCGCTCACAAT
TCCACACAACATACGAGCCGGAAGCATAAAGTGTAAAGCCTGGGGTGCCTAATGAGTGAGCTAACTCACA
TTAATTGCGTTGCGCTCACTGCCCGCTTTCCAGTCGGGAAACCTGTCGTGCCAGCTGCATTAATGAATCG
GCCAACGCGCGGGGGTCTCTCGCTATGTCTTCTGGATCGGTTGTCGAGTAAGGATCTCCAGGCATCAAAT
AAAACGAAAGGCTCAGTCGAAAGACTGGGCCTTTCGTTTTATCTGTTGTTTGTCGGTGAACGCTCTCTAC
TAGAGTCACACTGGCTCACCTTCGGGTGGGCCTTTCTGCGTTTATAGGATCCTAACTCGAGCCTAGGGAT
ATATTCCGCTTCCTCGCTCACTGACTCGCTACGCTCGGTCGTTCGACTGCGGCGAGCGGAAATGGCTTAC
GAACGGGGCGGAGATTTCCTGGAAGATGCCAGGAAGATACTTAACAGGGAAGTGAGAGGGCCGCGGCAAA
GCCGTTTTTCCATAGGCTCCGCCCCCCTGACAAGCATCACGAAATCTGACGCTCAAATCAGTGGTGGCGA
AACCCGACAGGACTATAAAGATACCAGGCGTTTCCCCCTGGCGGCTCCCTCGTGCGCTCTCCTGTTCCTG
CCTTTCGGTTTACCGGTGTCATTCCGCTGTTATGGCCGCGTTTGTCTCATTCCACGCCTGACACTCAGTT
CCGGGTAGGCAGTTCGCTCCAAGCTGGACTGTATGCACGAACCCCCCGTTCAGTCCGACCGCTGCGCCTT
ATCCGGTAACTATCGTCTTGAGTCCAACCCGGAAAGACATGCAAAAGCACCACTGGCAGCAGCCACTGGT
AATTGATTTAGAGGAGTTAGTCTTGAAGTCATGCGCCGGTTAAGGCTAAACTGAAAGGACAAGTTTTGGT
GACTGCGCTCCTCCAAGCCAGTTACCTCGGTTCAAAGAGTTGGTAGCTCAGAGAACCTTCGAAAAACCGC
CCTGCAAGGCGGTTTTTTCGTTTTCAGAGCAAGAGATTACGCGCAGACCAAAACGATCTCAAGAAGATCA
TCTTATTAATCAGATAAAATATTTCTAGATTTCAGTGCAATTTATCTCTTCAAATGTAGCACCTGAAGTC
AGCCCCATACGATATAAGTTGTTACTAGTGCTTGGATTCTCACCAATAAAAAACGCCCGGCGGCAACCGA
GCGTTCTGAACAAATCCAGATGGAGTTCTGAGGTCATTACTGGATCTATCAACAGGAGTCCAAGCGAGCT
CTCGAACCCCAGAGTCCCGCGA
